Addgene plasmid #109784: pHH0103_ARPC1A_WD40
Purpose: Protein expression and purification of ARPC1A_WD40
Depositing lab: Sachdev Sidhu. Depositing organization: University of Toronto. Publication: Large-scale survey and database of high affinity ligands for peptide recognition modules. Teyra J, Kelil A, Jain S, Helmy M, Jajodia R, Hooda Y, Gu J, D'Cruz AA, Nicholson SE, Min J, Sudol M, Kim PM, Bader GD, Sidhu SS. Mol Syst Biol. 2020 Dec;16(12):e9310. doi: 10.15252/msb.20199310. PubMed 33438817.
Backbone
  Vector backbone: pHH0103
  Vector type: Bacterial Expression
Growth in bacteria
  Bacterial resistance: Ampicillin, 100 μg/mL
  Growth temperature: 37°C
  Growth strain: DH5alpha
  Copy number: Low Copy
Gene/Insert
  Gene/Insert name: ARPC1A_WD40
  Species: H. sapiens (human)
  Entrez Gene: ARPC1A (a.k.a. Arc40, SOP2L, SOP2Hs)
  Cloning method: Restriction Enzyme; 5′ cloning site Sfi1 (unknown if destroyed); 3′ cloning site Not1 (unknown if destroyed)
Terms and licenses: Academic/Nonprofit Terms; Industry Terms: Not Available to Industry
How to cite: pHH0103_ARPC1A_WD40 was a gift from Sachdev Sidhu (Addgene plasmid # 109784 ; http://n2t.net/addgene:109784 ; RRID:Addgene_109784)
