[The description below was written by a language model from this plasmid's Addgene catalogue record and pLannotate feature annotations shown in this document.]
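Description:
pHH0103_ARPC1A_WD40 is a 7.8 kb bacterial expression plasmid built on the pHH0103 backbone for producing and purifying the WD40 repeat domain of human ARPC1A, a subunit of the Arp2/3 complex that nucleates branched actin networks. It is maintained in E. coli under ampicillin selection (β-lactamase driven by its own promoter) and replicates from a ColE1/pBR322-type origin accompanied by the bom region. The catalogue lists it as low copy, although the rop gene appears only as two fragments interrupted by an f1 phage origin.

The expression cassette is driven by the tac promoter followed by a lac operator. A lacI gene under the lacIq promoter on the same plasmid supplies repressor, so transcription is held off until induced with IPTG. The annotated coding features run in the order 6xHis tag, Schistosoma japonicum glutathione S-transferase and then the ARPC1A segment of about 1.1 kb, which was cloned between SfiI and NotI sites. This arrangement is consistent with an N-terminally His- and GST-tagged fusion that can be captured on nickel or glutathione resin. The fd phage terminator lies just downstream of the insert.

Beyond that terminator sit two fragments of M13 gene III, along with remnants of the tetracycline resistance gene and its promoter. Together with the f1 origin, these suggest that the backbone descends from a phagemid display vector, though the record does not state this and the fragments are not annotated as part of the expressed fusion. The associated study surveyed ligands of peptide recognition modules, which fits use of the purified domain as a binding target.
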