Features (pLannotate 1.2.2; 21 found; start..end, strand, type, name):
      1..29      +  promoter       tac promoter: strong E. coli promoter; hybrid between the trp and lac UV5 promoters
     37..53      +  protein_bind   lac operator: The lac repressor binds to the lac operator to inhibit transcription in E. coli. This inhibition can be relieved by adding lactose or isopropyl-β-D-thiogalactopyranoside (IPTG). lac repressor encoded by lacI
    138..155     +  CDS            6xHis: 6xHis affinity tag
    171..824     +  CDS            GST26_SCHJA: Experimental evidence at protein level: Swiss-Prot protein existence level 1. GST isoenzymes appear to play a central role in the parasite detoxification system. Other functions are also suspected including a role in increasing the solubility of haematin in the parasite gut. From Schistosoma japonicum (Blood fluke).
    906..2015    +  CDS            ARPC1A: ARC1A_HUMAN - Also known as SOP2L. Experimental evidence at protein level: Swiss-Prot protein existence level 1. Probably functions as component of the Arp2/3 complex which is involved in regulation of actin polymerization and together with an activating nucleation-promoting factor (NPF) mediates the formation of branched actin networks. From Homo sapiens (Human).
   2031..2078    +  terminator     fd terminator (sequence withheld): central terminator from bacteriophage fd (Otsuka and Kunisawa, 1982)
   2083..2295    +  CDS            M13 gene III (fragment) (sequence partly withheld): pIII; III; minor coat protein
   2310..2780    +  CDS            M13 gene III (fragment) (sequence partly withheld): pIII; III; minor coat protein
   2802..2872    +  CDS            TcR (fragment): tetracycline efflux protein; tet; confers resistance to tetracycline
   3114..3494    -  CDS            YPB1_ECOLX: Protein predicted: Swiss-Prot protein existence level 4. From Escherichia coli.
   3511..3662    +  CDS            rop (fragment): Rop protein, which maintains plasmids at low copy number; rop
   3698..4126    -  rep_origin     f1 ori (sequence partly withheld): f1 bacteriophage origin of replication; arrow indicates direction of (+) strand synthesis
   4135..4174    +  CDS            rop (fragment): Rop protein, which maintains plasmids at low copy number; rop
   4276..4416    +  misc_feature   bom: basis of mobility region from pBR322
   4602..5189    -  rep_origin     ori: high-copy-number ColE1/pMB1/pBR322/pUC origin of replication
   5360..6220    -  CDS            AmpR: β-lactamase; bla; confers resistance to ampicillin, carbenicillin, and related antibiotics
   6221..6325    -  promoter       AmpR promoter: bla
   6434..6511    +  promoter       lacIq promoter: lacI (mutant); In the lacIq allele, a single base change in the promoter boosts expression of the lacI gene about 10-fold.
   6512..7594    +  CDS            lacI: lac repressor; lacI; The lac repressor binds to the lac operator to inhibit transcription in E. coli. This inhibition can be relieved by adding lactose or isopropyl-β-D-thiogalactopyranoside (IPTG).
   7607..7628    +  protein_bind   CAP binding site: CAP binding activates transcription in the presence of cAMP. E. coli catabolite activator protein
   7647..7664    +  promoter       tet promoter (fragment): E. coli promoter for tetracycline efflux protein gene
>Addgene plasmid #109784 | pHH0103_ARPC1A_WD40 | addgene full sequence | sequence record 213469 | Addgene NGS Result
TTGACAATTAATCATCGGCTCGTATAATGTGTGGAATTGTGAGCGGATAACAATTTCACACAGGAAACAG
CCAGTCCGTTTAGGTGTTTTCACGAGCACTTCACCAACAAGGACCATAGATTATGAAAATCGAAGAACAC
CATCACCATCACCATTCCAGCGGTAAGCTTATGTCCCCTATACTAGGTTATTGGAAAATTAAGGGCCTTG
TGCAACCCACTCGACTTCTTTTGGAATATCTTGAAGAAAAATATGAAGAGCATTTGTATGAGCGCGATGA
AGGTGATAAATGGCGAAACAAAAAGTTTGAATTGGGTTTGGAGTTTCCCAATCTTCCTTATTATATTGAT
GGTGATGTTAAATTAACACAGTCTATGGCCATCATACGTTATATAGCTGACAAGCACAACATGTTGGGTG
GTTGTCCAAAAGAGCGTGCAGAGATTTCAATGCTTGAAGGAGCGGTTTTGGATATTAGATACGGTGTTTC
GAGAATTGCATATAGTAAAGACTTTGAAACTCTCAAAGTTGATTTTCTTAGCAAGCTACCTGAAATGCTG
AAAATGTTCGAAGATCGTTTATGTCATAAAACATATTTAAATGGTGATCATGTAACCCATCCTGACTTCA
TGTTGTATGACGCTCTTGATGTTGTTTTATACATGGACCCAATGTGCCTGGATGCGTTCCCAAAATTAGT
TTGTTTTAAAAAACGTATTGAAGCTATCCCACAAATTGATAAGTACTTGAAATCCAGCAAGTATATAGCA
TGGCCTTTGCAGGGCTGGCAAGCCACGTTTGGTGGTGGCGACCATCCTCCAAAATCGGATCTGGAAGTTC
TGTTCCAGGGGCCCCTGTCCAGCGGTCTGGTTCCGCGTGGTTCCGGTACCGCGGCCCAGCCGGCCATGTC
TCTGCACCAGTTTCTGCTGGAACCTATCACCTGTCATGCTTGGAACCGTGACCGCACGCAAATCGCACTG
AGCCCGAACAATCACGAAGTCCACATCTACAAAAAGAACGGCAGCCAGTGGGTTAAAGCTCATGAACTGA
AAGAGCACAACGGCCATATTACCGGCATTGATTGGGCACCAAAATCTGACCGCATTGTGACCTGTGGTGC
CGACCGTAACGCTTATGTGTGGAGCCAAAAGGATGGTGTATGGAAACCGACGCTGGTGATTCTGCGTATT
AACCGTGCGGCAACTTTCGTCAAATGGTCTCCACTGGAGAACAAGTTCGCTGTTGGCAGCGGTGCGCGCC
TGATTTCTGTATGCTACTTCGAATCTGAGAACGACTGGTGGGTTTCCAAACACATCAAGAAACCGATCCG
TAGCACTGTCCTGTCCCTGGATTGGCACCCGAATAATGTGCTGCTGGCGGCAGGCTCCTGCGATTTTAAA
TGCCGCGTATTCTCCGCGTATATCAAGGAAGTTGATGAGAAACCGGCTTCTACCCCGTGGGGTTCTAAAA
TGCCGTTTGGTCAGCTGATGTCCGAATTTGGTGGTTCTGGTACTGGCGGTTGGGTTCACGGTGTTAGCTT
CTCCGCTTCCGGCTCTCGTCTGGCCTGGGTTAGCCACGATAGCACCGTGTCCGTAGCGGACGCATCCAAA
TCTGTTCAGGTTTCTACCCTGAAAACCGAATTCCTGCCGCTGCTGTCCGTGTCTTTTGTAAGCGAAAACT
CTGTTGTGGCAGCCGGTCACGATTGTTGCCCGATGCTGTTCAACTACGATGATCGCGGTTGCCTGACCTT
CGTGAGCAAACTGGACATCCCGAAACAGTCCATCCAGCGTAACATGAGCGCGATGGAACGTTTCCGTAAC
ATGGATAAACGTGCGACCACCGAAGACCGCAACACCGCGCTGGAAACTCTGCATCAGAACTCCATCACGC
AGGTATCTATCTACGAAGTTGACAAACAGGACTGTCGTAAATTCTGCACTACTGGCATCGACGGCGCTAT
GACTATCTGGGACTTCAAAACCCTGGAATCCTCTATTCAGGGCCTGCGTATCATGGCGGCCGCATA
[142 nt withheld, positions 2027-2168]
C
[98 nt withheld, positions 2170-2267]
AGTTTGTACTGGTGACGAAACTCAGTGTCTAGCTAGAGTGGC
[149 nt withheld, positions 2310-2458]
T
[41 nt withheld, positions 2460-2500]
T
[62 nt withheld, positions 2502-2563]
A
[35 nt withheld, positions 2565-2599]
CCTCCCTCAATCGGTTGAATGTCGCCCTTTTGTCTTTGGCGCTGGTAAACCATATGAA
[86 nt withheld, positions 2658-2743]
T
[54 nt withheld, positions 2745-2798]
CTAGCGCCGCCCTATACCTTGTCTGCCTCCCCGCGTTGCGTCGCGGTGCATGGAGCCGGGCCACCTCGAC
CTGAATGGAAGCCGGCGGCACCTCGCTAACGGATTCACCACTCCAAGAATTGGAGCCAATCAATTCTTGC
GGAGAACTGTGAATGCGCAAACCAACCCTTGGCAGAACATATCCATCGCGTCCGCCATCTCCAGCAGCCG
CACGCGGCGCATCTCGGGCAGCGTTGGGTCCTGGCCACGGGTGCGCATGATCGTGCTCCTGTCGTTGAGG
ACCCGGCTAGGCTGGCGGGGTTGCCTTACTGGTTAGCAGAATGAATCACCGATACGCGAGCGAACGTGAA
GCGACTGCTGCTGCAAAACGTCTGCGACCTGAGCAACAACATGAATGGTCTTCGGTTTCCGTGTTTCGTA
AAGTCTGGAAACGCGGAAGTCAGCGCCCTGCACCATTATGTTCCGGATCTGCATCGCAGGATGCTGCTGG
CTACCCTGTGGAACACCTACATCTGTATTAACGAAGCGCTGGCATTGACCCTGAGTGATTTTTCTCTGGT
CCCGCCGCATCCATACCGCCAGTTGTTTACCCTCACAACGTTCCAGTAACCGGGCATGTTCATCATCAGT
AACCCGTATCGTGAGCATCCTCTCTCGTTTCATCGGTATCATTACCCCCATGAACAGAAATCCCCCTTAC
ACGGAGGCATCAGTGACCAAACAGGAAAAAACCGCCCTTAACATGGCCCGCTTTATCAGAAGCCAGACAT
TAACGCTTCTGGAGAAACTCAACGAGCTGGACGCGGATGAACAGGCAGACATCTGTGAATCGCTTCACGA
CCACGCTGATGAGCTTTACCGCAGGATCCGCGAAATTGTAAGCGTTAATATTTTGTTAAAATTCGCGTTA
AATTTTTGTTAAATCAGCTCATTTTTTAACCAATAGGCCGAAATCGGCAAAATCCCTTATAAATCAAAAG
AATAGACCGAGATAGGGT
[37 nt withheld, positions 3797-3833]
AAAGAACGTGGACTCCAACGTCAAAGG
[49 nt withheld, positions 3861-3909]
T
[91 nt withheld, positions 3911-4001]
G
[124 nt withheld, positions 4003-4126]
CGCGGATCCTGCCTCGCGCGTTTCGGTGATGACGGTGAAAACCTCTGACACATGCAGCTCCCGGAGACGG
TCACAGCTTGTCTGTAAGCGGATGCCGGGAGCAGACAAGCCCGTCAGGGCGCGTCAGCGGGTGTTGGCGG
GTGTCGGGGCGCAGCCATGACCCAGTCACGTAGCGATAGCGGAGTGTATACTGGCTTAACTATGCGGCAT
CAGAGCAGATTGTACTGAGAGTGCACCATATGCGGTGTGAAATACCGCACAGATGCGTAAGGAGAAAATA
CCGCATCAGGCGCTCTTCCGCTTCCTCGCTCACTGACTCGCTGCGCTCGGTCGTTCGGCTGCGGCGAGCG
GTATCAGCTCACTCAAAGGCGGTAATACGGTTATCCACAGAATCAGGGGATAACGCAGGAAAGAACATGT
GAGCAAAAGGCCAGCAAAAGGCCAGGAACCGTAAAAAGGCCGCGTTGCTGGCGTTTTTCCATAGGCTCCG
CCCCCCTGACGAGCATCACAAAAATCGACGCTCAAGTCAGAGGTGGCGAAACCCGACAGGACTATAAAGA
TACCAGGGTTTCCCCCTGGAAGCTCCCTCGTGCGCTCTCCTGTTCCGACCCTGCCGCTTACCGGATACCT
GTCCGCCTTTCTCCCTTCGGGAAGCGTGGCGCTTTCTCATAGCTCACGCTGTAGGTATCTCAGTTCGGTG
TAGGTCGTTCGCTCCAAGCTGGGCTGTGTGCACGAACCCCCCGTTCAGCCCGACCGCTGCGCCTTATCCG
GTAACTATCGTCTTGAGTCCAACCCGGTAAGACACGACTTATCGCCACTGGCAGCAGCCACTGGTAACAG
GATTAGCAGAGCGAGGTATGTAGGCGGTGCTACAGAGTTCTTGAAGTGGTGGCCTAACTACGGCTACACT
AGAAGGACAGTATTTGGTATCTGCGCTCTGCTGAAGCCAGTTACCTTCGGAAAAAGAGTTGGTAGCTCTT
GATCCGGCAAACAAACCACCGCTGGTAGCGGTGGTTTTTTTGTTTGCAAGCAGCAGATTACGCGCAGAAA
AAAAGGATCTCAAGAAGATCCTTTGATCTTTTCTACGGGGTCTGACGCTCAGTGGAACGAAAACTCACGT
TAAGGGATTTTGGTCATGAGATTATCAAAAAGGATCTTCACCTAGATCCTTTTAAATTAAAAATGAAGTT
TTAAATCAATCTAAAGTATATATGAGTAAACTTGGTCTGACAGTTACCAATGCTTAATCAGTGAGGCACC
TATCTCAGCGATCTGTCTATTTCGTTCATCCATAGTTGCCTGACTCCCCGTCGTGTAGATAACTACGATA
CGGGAGGGCTTACCATCTGGCCCCAGTGCTGCAATGATACCGCGAGACCCACGCTCACCGGCTCCAGATT
TATCAGCAATAAACCAGCCAGCCGGAAGGGCCGAGCGCAGAAGTGGTCCTGCAACTTTATCCGCCTCCAT
CCAGTCTATTAATTGTTGCCGGGAAGCTAGAGTAAGTAGTTCGCCAGTTAATAGTTTGCGCAACGTTGTT
GCCATTGCTGCAGGCATCGTGGTGTCACGCTCGTCGTTTGGTATGGCTTCATTCAGCTCCGGTTCCCAAC
GATCAAGGCGAGTTACATGATCCCCCATGTTGTGCAAAAAAGCGGTTAGCTCCTTCGGTCCTCCGATCGT
TGTCAGAAGTAAGTTGGCCGCAGTGTTATCACTCATGGTTATGGCAGCACTGCATAATTCTCTTACTGTC
ATGCCATCCGTAAGATGCTTTTCTGTGACTGGTGAGTACTCAACCAAGTCATTCTGAGAATAGTGTATGC
GGCGACCGAGTTGCTCTTGCCCGGCGTCAACACGGGATAATACCGCGCCACATAGCAGAACTTTAAAAGT
GCTCATCATTGGAAAACGTTCTTCGGGGCGAAAACTCTCAAGGATCTTACCGCTGTTGAGATCCAGTTCG
ATGTAACCCACTCGTGCACCCAACTGATCTTCAGCATCTTTTACTTTCACCAGCGTTTCTGGGTGAGCAA
AAACAGGAAGGCAAAATGCCGCAAAAAAGGGAATAAGGGCGACACGGAAATGTTGAATACTCATACTCTT
CCTTTTTCAATATTATTGAAGCATTTATCAGGGTTATTGTCTCATGAGCGGATACATATTTGAATGTATT
TAGAAAAATAAACAAATAGGGGTTCCGCGCACATTTCCCCGAAAAGTGCCACCTGACGTCTAAGAAACCA
TTATTATCATGACATTAACCTATAAAAATAGGCGTATCACGAGGCCCTTTCGTCTTCAAGAATTCCCGAC
ACCATCGAATGGTGCAAAACCTTTCGCGGTATGGCATGATAGCGCCCGGAAGAGAGTCAATTCAGGGTGG
TGAATGTGAAACCAGTAACGTTATACGATGTCGCAGAGTATGCCGGTGTCTCTTATCAGACCGTTTCCCG
CGTGGTGAACCAGGCCAGCCACGTTTCTGCGAAAACGCGGGAAAAAGTGGAAGCGGCGATGGCGGAGCTG
AATTACATTCCCAACCGCGTGGCACAACAACTGGCGGGCAAACAGTCGTTGCTGATTGGCGTTGCCACCT
CCAGTCTGGCCCTGCACGCGCCGTCGCAAATTGTCGCGGCGATTAAATCTCGCGCCGATCAACTGGGTGC
CAGCGTGGTGGTGTCGATGGTAGAACGAAGCGGCGTCGAAGCCTGTAAAGCGGCGGTGCACAATCTTCTC
GCGCAACGCGTCAGTGGGCTGATCATTAACTATCCGCTGGATGACCAGGATGCCATTGCTGTGGAAGCTG
CCTGCACTAATGTTCCGGCGTTATTTCTTGATGTCTCTGACCAGACACCCATCAACAGTATTATTTTCTC
CCATGAAGACGGTACGCGACTGGGCGTGGAGCATCTGGTCGCATTGGGTCACCAGCAAATCGCGCTGTTA
GCGGGCCCATTAAGTTCTGTCTCGGCGCGTCTGCGTCTGGCTGGCTGGCATAAATATCTCACTCGCAATC
AAATTCAGCCGATAGCGGAACGGGAAGGCGACTGGAGTGCCATGTCCGGTTTTCAACAAACCATGCAAAT
GCTGAATGAGGGCATCGTTCCCACTGCGATGCTGGTTGCCAACGATCAGATGGCGCTGGGCGCAATGCGC
GCCATTACCGAGTCCGGGCTGCGCGTTGGTGCGGATATCTCGGTAGTGGGATACGACGATACCGAAGACA
GCTCATGTTATATCCCGCCGTTAACCACCATCAAACAGGATTTTCGCCTGCTGGGGCAAACCAGCGTGGA
CCGCTTGCTGCAACTCTCTCAGGGCCAGGCGGTGAAGGGCAATCAGCTGTTGCCCGTCTCACTGGTGAAA
AGAAAAACCACCCTGGCGCCCAATACGCAAACCGCCTCTCCCCGCGCGTTGGCCGATTCATTAATGCAGC
TGGCACGACAGGTTTCCCGACTGGAAAGCGGGCAGTGAGCGCAACGCAATTAATGTAAGTTAGCTCACTC
ATTAGGCACAATTCTCATGTTTGACAGCTTATCATCGACTGCACGGTGCACCAATGCTTCTGGCGTCAGG
CAGCCATCGGAAGCTGTGGTATGGCTGTGCAGGTCGTAAATCACTGCATAATTCGTGTCGCTCAAGGCGC
ACTCCCGTTCTGGATAATGTTTTTTGCGCCGACATCATAACGGTTCTGGCAAATATTCTGAAATGAGCTG
