>Addgene plasmid #109784 | pHH0103_ARPC1A_WD40 | depositor partial sequence | sequence record 206736 | pHH0103_ARPC1A_WD40 sequence 1131 bps
GGCCCAGCCGGCCATGTCTCTGCACCAGTTTCTGCTGGAACCTATCACCTGTCATGCTTGGAACCGTGAC
CGCACGCAAATCGCACTGAGCCCGAACAATCACGAAGTCCACATCTACAAAAAGAACGGCAGCCAGTGGG
TTAAAGCTCATGAACTGAAAGAGCACAACGGCCATATTACCGGCATTGATTGGGCACCAAAATCTGACCG
CATTGTGACCTGTGGTGCCGACCGTAACGCTTATGTGTGGAGCCAAAAGGATGGTGTATGGAAACCGACG
CTGGTGATTCTGCGTATTAACCGTGCGGCAACTTTCGTCAAATGGTCTCCACTGGAGAACAAGTTCGCTG
TTGGCAGCGGTGCGCGCCTGATTTCTGTATGCTACTTCGAATCTGAGAACGACTGGTGGGTTTCCAAACA
CATCAAGAAACCGATCCGTAGCACTGTCCTGTCCCTGGATTGGCACCCGAATAATGTGCTGCTGGCGGCA
GGCTCCTGCGATTTTAAATGCCGCGTATTCTCCGCGTATATCAAGGAAGTTGATGAGAAACCGGCTTCTA
CCCCGTGGGGTTCTAAAATGCCGTTTGGTCAGCTGATGTCCGAATTTGGTGGTTCTGGTACTGGCGGTTG
GGTTCACGGTGTTAGCTTCTCCGCTTCCGGCTCTCGTCTGGCCTGGGTTAGCCACGATAGCACCGTGTCC
GTAGCGGACGCATCCAAATCTGTTCAGGTTTCTACCCTGAAAACCGAATTCCTGCCGCTGCTGTCCGTGT
CTTTTGTAAGCGAAAACTCTGTTGTGGCAGCCGGTCACGATTGTTGCCCGATGCTGTTCAACTACGATGA
TCGCGGTTGCCTGACCTTCGTGAGCAAACTGGACATCCCGAAACAGTCCATCCAGCGTAACATGAGCGCG
ATGGAACGTTTCCGTAACATGGATAAACGTGCGACCACCGAAGACCGCAACACCGCGCTGGAAACTCTGC
ATCAGAACTCCATCACGCAGGTATCTATCTACGAAGTTGACAAACAGGACTGTCGTAAATTCTGCACTAC
TGGCATCGACGGCGCTATGACTATCTGGGACTTCAAAACCCTGGAATCCTCTATTCAGGGCCTGCGTATC
ATGGCGGCCGC
